>Addgene plasmid #22342 | pCI-MOR105-1 | depositor full sequence | sequence record 10252 | Author sequence
TCAATATTGGCCATTAGCCATATTATTCATTGGTTATATAGCATAAATCAATATTGGCTATTGGCCATTG
CATACGTTGTATCTATATCATAATATGTACATTTATATTGGCTCATGTCCAATATGACCGCCATGTTGGC
ATTGATTATTGACTAGTTATTAATAGTAATCAATTACGGGGTCATTAGTTCATAGCCCATATATGGAGTT
CCGCGTTACATAACTTACGGTAAATGGCCCGCCTGGCTGACCGCCCAACGACCCCCGCCCATTGACGTCA
ATAATGACGTATGTTCCCATAGTAACGCCAATAGGGACTTTCCATTGACGTCAATGGGTGGAGTATTTAC
GGTAAACTGCCCACTTGGCAGTACATCAAGTGTATCATATGCCAAGTCCGCCCCCTATTGACGTCAATGA
CGGTAAATGGCCCGCCTGGCATTATGCCCAGTACATGACCTTACGGGACTTTCCTACTTGGCAGTACATC
TACGTATTAGTCATCGCTATTACCATGGTGATGCGGTTTTGGCAGTACACCAATGGGCGTGGATAGCGGT
TTGACTCACGGGGATTTCCAAGTCTCCACCCCATTGACGTCAATGGGAGTTTGTTTTGGCACCAAAATCA
ACGGGACTTTCCAAAATGTCGTAATAACCCCGCCCCGTTGACGCAAATGGGCGGTAGGCGTGTACGGTGG
GAGGTCTATATAAGCAGAGCTCGTTTAGTGAACCGTCAGATCACTAGAAGCTTTATTGCGGTAGTTTATC
ACAGTTAAATTGCTAACGCAGTCAGTGCTTCTGACACAACAGTCTCGAACTTAAGCTGCAGAAGTTGGTC
GTGAGGCACTGGGCAGGTAAGTATCAAGGTTACAAGACAGGTTTAAGGAGACCAATAGAAACTGGGCTTG
TCGAGACAGAGAAGACTCTTGCGTTTCTGATAGGCACCTATTGGTCTTACTGACATCCACTTTGCCTTTC
TCTCCACAGGTGTCCACTCCCAGTTCAATTACAGCTCTTAAGGCTAGAGTACTTAATACGACTCACTATA
GGCTAGCATGAATGGCACAGAAGGCCCTAACTTCTACGTGCCCTTCTCCAATGCGACGGGTGTGGTACGC
GAATTCACGCGTATGGGCACTGGAAACTGGAGCCAAGTAATAGAATTCATCATTTTGGGTTTCCCTCACT
TCCAAGGTGTCCAGATTTACCTGTTTTTCTTGCTGCTTTCCATTTACCTCACTACCATATTGGGAAACTT
GCTGATATTCTTGGTGGTCTACCTGGACTCTCGGCTCCACACGCCCATGTACAGATTTGTCAGCATCCTT
TCCTTCTTGGAGCTGGGCTACACAGCTGCCACCATTCCCAAGATGCTAGCGAACTTGCTGAGTGAGAAGA
AGACGATTTCCTTTTCTGGATGTCTCCTACAGATCTACTTCTTTCACTCTCTTGGAGCTACTGAGTGCTA
CCTCCTGACAGCAATGGCATATGACAGGTACTTAGCCATTTGCAGGCCTCTCCACTATCCCACCCTAATG
ACCCAGTCACTTTGTATCAAGATTGCCATTGGTTGCTGGTTGGGAGGCTTGGCTGGGCCAGTGGTGGAAA
TTTCCTTGGTGTCTCGTCTCCCTTTTTGTGGCCCCAATCACATTCAGCACATTTTTTGTGATTTCCCTCC
TGTGCTGAGTTTGGCTTGTACTGACACATCAGTCAATGTCCTAGTAGATTTTATTATAAATTCCTGTAAG
ATCCTGGCCACCTTTCTGCTGATCCTCAGCTCCTACTTGCAGATAATCCGCACAGTTCTCAAGATTCCCT
CTGCTGCAGGCAAGAAGAAGGCCTTCTCCACGTGTGCCTCCCATCTCACTGTGGTTCTCATCTTCTATGG
GAGCATCCTTTTCATGTATGTGCGACTGAAGAAGAGTTACTCCCTTGACTACGACCGAGCCTTGGCAGTA
GTCTACTCTGTGATTACTCCCTTTCTCAACCCCTTCATTTATAGCTTGCGCAACAAGGAAATCAAGGAGG
CCCTGAAGAGGCAGCTTATGAGAACAGGAATACTGAGGTGAGCGGCCGCTTCGAGCAGACATGATAAGAT
ACATTGATGAGTTTGGACAAACCACAACTAGAATGCAGTGAAAAAAATGCTTTATTTGTGAAATTTGTGA
TGCTATTGCTTTATTTGTAACCATTATAAGCTGCAATAAACAAGTTAACAACAACAATTGCATTCATTTT
ATGTTTCAGGTTCAGGGGGAGATGTGGGAGGTTTTTTAAAGCAAGTAAAACCTCTACAAATGTGGTAAAA
TCGATAAGGATCCGGGCTGGCGTAATAGCGAAGAGGCCCGCACCGATCGCCCTTCCCAACAGTTGCGCAG
CCTGAATGGCGAATGG
[124 nt withheld, positions 2397-2520]
C
[91 nt withheld, positions 2522-2612]
A
[49 nt withheld, positions 2614-2662]
CCTTTGACGTTGGAGTCCACGTTCTTT
[37 nt withheld, positions 2690-2726]
ACCCTATCTCGGTCTATTCTTTTGATTTATAAGGGATTTTGCCGATTTCGGCCTATTGGTTAAAAAATGA
GCTGATTTAACAAAAATTTAACGCGAATTTTAACAAAATATTAACGCTTACAATTTCCTGATGCGGTATT
TTCTCCTTACGCATCTGTGCGGTATTTCACACCGCATATGGTGCACTCTCAGTACAATCTGCTCTGATGC
CGCATAGTTAAGCCAGCCCCGACACCCGCCAACACCCGCTGACGCGCCCTGACGGGCTTGTCTGCTCCCG
GCATCCGCTTACAGACAAGCTGTGACCGTCTCCGGGAGCTGCATGTGTCAGAGGTTTTCACCGTCATCAC
CGAAACGCGCGAGACGAAAGGGCCTCGTGATACGCCTATTTTTATAGGTTAATGTCATGATAATAATGGT
TTCTTAGACGTCAGGTGGCACTTTTCGGGGAAATGTGCGCGGAACCCCTATTTGTTTATTTTTCTAAATA
CATTCAAATATGTATCCGCTCATGAGACAATAACCCTGATAAATGCTTCAATAATATTGAAAAAGGAAGA
GTATGAGTATTCAACATTTCCGTGTCGCCCTTATTCCCTTTTTTGCGGCATTTTGCCTTCCTGTTTTTGC
TCACCCAGAAACGCTGGTGAAAGTAAAAGATGCTGAAGATCAGTTGGGTGCACGAGTGGGTTACATCGAA
CTGGATCTCAACAGCGGTAAGATCCTTGAGAGTTTTCGCCCCGAAGAACGTTTTCCAATGATGAGCACTT
TTAAAGTTCTGCTATGTGGCGCGGTATTATCCCGTATTGACGCCGGGCAAGAGCAACTCGGTCGCCGCAT
ACACTATTCTCAGAATGACTTGGTTGAGTACTCACCAGTCACAGAAAAGCATCTTACGGATGGCATGACA
GTAAGAGAATTATGCAGTGCTGCCATAACCATGAGTGATAACACTGCGGCCAACTTACTTCTGACAACGA
TCGGAGGACCGAAGGAGCTAACCGCTTTTTTGCACAACATGGGGGATCATGTAACTCGCCTTGATCGTTG
GGAACCGGAGCTGAATGAAGCCATACCAAACGACGAGCGTGACACCACGATGCCTGTAGCAATGGCAACA
ACGTTGCGCAAACTATTAACTGGCGAACTACTTACTCTAGCTTCCCGGCAACAATTAATAGACTGGATGG
AGGCGGATAAAGTTGCAGGACCACTTCTGCGCTCGGCCCTTCCGGCTGGCTGGTTTATTGCTGATAAATC
TGGAGCCGGTGAGCGTGGGTCTCGCGGTATCATTGCAGCACTGGGGCCAGATGGTAAGCCCTCCCGTATC
GTAGTTATCTACACGACGGGGAGTCAGGCAACTATGGATGAACGAAATAGACAGATCGCTGAGATAGGTG
CCTCACTGATTAAGCATTGGTAACTGTCAGACCAAGTTTACTCATATATACTTTAGATTGATTTAAAACT
TCATTTTTAATTTAAAAGGATCTAGGTGAAGATCCTTTTTGATAATCTCATGACCAAAATCCCTTAACGT
GAGTTTTCGTTCCACTGAGCGTCAGACCCCGTAGAAAAGATCAAAGGATCTTCTTGAGATCCTTTTTTTC
TGCGCGTAATCTGCTGCTTGCAAACAAAAAAACCACCGCTACCAGCGGTGGTTTGTTTGCCGGATCAAGA
GCTACCAACTCTTTTTCCGAAGGTAACTGGCTTCAGCAGAGCGCAGATACCAAATACTGTTCTTCTAGTG
TAGCCGTAGTTAGGCCACCACTTCAAGAACTCTGTAGCACCGCCTACATACCTCGCTCTGCTAATCCTGT
TACCAGTGGCTGCTGCCAGTGGCGATAAGTCGTGTCTTACCGGGTTGGACTCAAGACGATAGTTACCGGA
TAAGGCGCAGCGGTCGGGCTGAACGGGGGGTTCGTGCACACAGCCCAGCTTGGAGCGAACGACCTACACC
GAACTGAGATACCTACAGCGTGAGCTATGAGAAAGCGCCACGCTTCCCGAAGGGAGAAAGGCGGACAGGT
ATCCGGTAAGCGGCAGGGTCGGAACAGGAGAGCGCACGAGGGAGCTTCCAGGGGGAAACGCCTGGTATCT
TTATAGTCCTGTCGGGTTTCGCCACCTCTGACTTGAGCGTCGATTTTTGTGATGCTCGTCAGGGGGGCGG
AGCCTATGGAAAAACGCCAGCAACGCGGCCTTTTTACGGTTCCTGGCCTTTTGCTGGCCTTTTGCTCACA
TGGCTCGACAGATCT
Features (pLannotate 1.2.2; 14 found; start..end, strand, type, name):
    140..517     +  enhancer       CMV enhancer: human cytomegalovirus immediate early enhancer
    519..718     +  promoter       CMV promoter: human cytomegalovirus (CMV) immediate early promoter
    857..989     +  intron         chimeric intron: chimera between introns from human β-globin and immunoglobulin heavy chain genes
   1034..1052    +  promoter       T7 promoter: promoter for bacteriophage T7 RNA polymerase
   1133..2065    +  CDS            OR6N1: OR6N1_HUMAN - Experimental evidence at transcript level: Swiss-Prot protein existence level 2. Odorant receptor. From Homo sapiens (Human).
   2095..2216    -  polyA_signal   SV40 poly(A) signal: SV40 polyadenylation signal
   2239..2307    -  CDS            large T antigen (fragment): large T antigen from SV40 (simian virus 40)
   2326..2393    +  CDS            lacZα (fragment): LacZα fragment of β-galactosidase; lacZ fragment
   2397..2825    +  rep_origin     f1 ori (sequence partly withheld): f1 bacteriophage origin of replication; arrow indicates direction of (+) strand synthesis
   2853..2952    -  misc_feature   bom (fragment): basis of mobility region from pBR322
   3054..3089    -  CDS            rop (fragment): Rop protein, which maintains plasmids at low copy number; rop
   3184..3288    +  promoter       AmpR promoter: bla
   3289..4149    +  CDS            AmpR: β-lactamase; bla; confers resistance to ampicillin, carbenicillin, and related antibiotics
   4320..4908    +  rep_origin     ori: high-copy-number ColE1/pMB1/pBR322/pUC origin of replication
