[The description below was written by a language model from this plasmid's Addgene catalogue record and pLannotate feature annotations shown in this document.]
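Description:
pCI-MOR105-1 is a mammalian expression plasmid built on the Promega pCI backbone that carries the mouse olfactory receptor MOR105-1 (Olfr429). The 939 bp receptor coding sequence was inserted between the NheI and NotI sites, both of which were preserved, and is fused at its N terminus to a Rho tag. This tag is a short leader derived from rhodopsin that is commonly added to odorant receptors to improve their trafficking to the cell surface in heterologous cells. The automated annotation labels the open reading frame as the human odorant receptor OR6N1. This most likely reflects a best match by homology, since the catalogue identifies the insert as the mouse gene. The Rho tag is not annotated separately in the feature table.

Transcription is driven by the human cytomegalovirus immediate early enhancer and promoter. A chimeric β-globin/immunoglobulin heavy chain intron follows, which generally enhances mRNA processing and expression, and the transcript is terminated by an SV40 polyadenylation signal. A T7 promoter just upstream of the insert allows in vitro transcription and serves as a sequencing primer site. The plasmid is propagated in E. coli through a high-copy ColE1/pUC-type origin and selected with ampicillin through the β-lactamase gene. An f1 origin permits production of single-stranded DNA. Small fragments of lacZα, rop, bom and SV40 large T antigen are vestigial backbone remnants. No mammalian selection marker is annotated, so the construct is suited to transient transfection. The associated publication concerns odor coding across a mammalian receptor repertoire, which points to use in heterologous cell-based assays of odorant–receptor responses.
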