Addgene plasmid #22342: pCI-MOR105-1
Depositing lab: Hiroaki Matsunami. Depositing organization: Duke University. Publication: Odor coding by a Mammalian receptor repertoire. Saito H, Chi Q, Zhuang H, Matsunami H, Mainland JD. Sci Signal. 2009 . 2(60):ra9. 10.1126/scisignal.2000016 PubMed 19261596.
Backbone
  Vector backbone: pCI
  Backbone manufacturer: Promega
  Backbone size w/o insert (bp): 4006
  Vector type: Mammalian Expression
Growth in bacteria
  Bacterial resistance: Ampicillin, 100 μg/mL
  Growth temperature: 37°C
  Growth strain: DH5alpha
  Copy number: Unknown
Gene/Insert
  Gene/Insert name: MOR105-1 (alt name: Mus musculus olfactory receptor 429)
  Species: M. musculus (mouse)
  Insert size (bp): 939
  GenBank ID: NM_146722
  Entrez Gene: Olfr429 (a.k.a. MOR105-1)
  Tag / fusion protein: Rho (N terminal on insert)
  Cloning method: Restriction Enzyme; 5′ cloning site NheI (not destroyed); 3′ cloning site NotI (not destroyed)
  Sequencing primers: 5′ T7; 3′ EBV-rev
Terms and licenses: Academic/Nonprofit Terms; Industry Terms: Not Available to Industry
How to cite: pCI-MOR105-1 was a gift from Hiroaki Matsunami (Addgene plasmid # 22342 ; http://n2t.net/addgene:22342 ; RRID:Addgene_22342)
