>Addgene plasmid #22342 | pCI-MOR105-1 | addgene partial sequence | sequence record 28175 | 22342 with T7
CCTACTTCTACGTGCCCTTCTCCAATGCGACGGGTGTGGTACGCGAATTCACGCGTATGGGCACTGGAAA
CTGGAGCCAAGTAATAGAATTCATCATTTTGGGTTTCCCTCACTTCCAAGGTGTCCAGATTTACCTGTTT
TTCTTGCTGCTTTCCATTTACCTCACTACCATATTGGGAAACTTGCTGATATTCTTGGTGGTCTACCTGG
ACTCTCGGCTCCACACGCCCATGTACAGATTTGTCAGCATCCTTTCCTTCTTGGAGCTGGGCTACACAGC
TGCCACCATTCCCAAGATGCTAGCGAACTTGCTGAGTGAGAAGAAGACGATTTCCTTTTCTGGATGTCTC
CTACAGATCTACTTCTTTCACTCTCTTGGAGCTACTGAGTGCTACCTCCTGACAGCAATGGCATATGACA
GGTACTTAGCCATTTGCAGGCCTCTCCACTATCCCACCCTAATGACCCAGTCACTTTGTATCAAGATTGC
CATTGGTTGCTGGTTGGGAGGCTTGGCTGGGCCAGTGGTGGAAATTTCCTTGGTGTCTCGTCTCCCTTTT
TGTGGCCCCAATCACATTCAGCACATTTTTTGTGATTTCCCTCCTGTGCTGAGTTTGGCTTGTACTGACA
CATCAGTCAATGTCCTAGTAGATTTTATTATAAATTCCTGTAAGATCCTGGCCACCTTTCTGCTGATCCT
CAGCTCCTACTTGCAGATAATCCGCACAGTTCTCAAGATTCCCTCTGCTGCAGGCAAGAAGAAGGCCTTC
TCCACGTGTGCCTCCCATCTCACTGTGGTTCTCATCTTTCTATGGGAGCCATCCC
